Addgene plasmid #41073: pFLAG-4S Tetherin
Depositing lab: Paul Spearman. Depositing organization: Emory University. Publication: The tetherin/BST-2 coiled-coil ectodomain mediates plasma membrane microdomain localization and restriction of particle release. Hammonds J, Ding L, Chu H, Geller K, Robbins A, Wang JJ, Yi H, Spearman P. J Virol. 2012 Feb;86(4):2259-72. Epub 2011 Nov 30. 10.1128/JVI.05906-11 PubMed 22130541.
Backbone
  Vector backbone: pFLAG-Hsp90α
  Backbone manufacturer: Len Neckers Laboratory (NCI, Bethesda, MD) (Koga et al. 2006, PMID: 16844778)
  Backbone size w/o insert (bp): 5400
  Total vector size (bp): 6000
  Modifications to backbone: From pcDNA3: in-frame N-terminal FLAG epitope added, Hsp90α cds added. From pFLAG-Hsp90α: Hsp90α cds replaced with Tetherin cds by BamHI and XhoI digestion.
  Vector type: Mammalian Expression
  Selectable markers: Neomycin (select with G418)
Growth in bacteria
  Bacterial resistance: Ampicillin, 100 μg/mL
  Growth temperature: 37°C
  Growth strain: DH5alpha
  Copy number: High Copy
Gene/Insert
  Gene/Insert name: Tetherin (alt names: BST-2; bone marrow stromal cell antigen 2; CD317)
  Species: H. sapiens (human)
  Insert size (bp): 550
  Mutation: S74, S84, 137S, and 144S
  GenBank ID: NM_004335.2 NP_004326.1
  Entrez Gene: BST2 (a.k.a. CD317, HM1.24, TETHERIN)
  Promoter: CMV
  Tag / fusion protein: FLAG (N terminal on backbone)
  Cloning method: Restriction Enzyme; 5′ cloning site BamHI (not destroyed); 3′ cloning site XhoI (not destroyed)
  Sequencing primers: 5′ CMV-F; 3′ BGH-rev
Resource information
  A portion of this plasmid was derived from a plasmid made by: Plasmid pFLAG-Hsp90α from the laboratory of Len Neckers (NCI, Bethesda, MD) (Koga et al. 2006, PMID: 16844778)
Terms and licenses: Academic/Nonprofit Terms; Industry Terms: Not Available to Industry
Depositor comments: This plasmid was generated by cloning of tetherin from plasmid pCMV-HA.Tetherin (Addgene plasmid #41068) into the BamHI and XhoI sites of pFLAG-Hsp90α to generate pFLAG-Tetherin (Addgene plasmid #41070). Serine substitutions at positions aa74, aa84, aa137, and aa144 were then generated by Quik Change II Site-directed Mutagenesis Kit (Strategene).
How to cite: pFLAG-4S Tetherin was a gift from Paul Spearman (Addgene plasmid # 41073 ; http://n2t.net/addgene:41073 ; RRID:Addgene_41073)
