[The description below was written by a language model from this plasmid's Addgene catalogue record.]
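Description:
pFLAG-4S Tetherin is a mammalian expression plasmid of about 6 kb that encodes a mutant form of human tetherin (BST-2, CD317) carrying an N-terminal FLAG epitope. Its backbone descends from pcDNA3. An in-frame FLAG tag and the Hsp90α coding sequence were first added to make pFLAG-Hsp90α, and the Hsp90α coding sequence was then replaced with the roughly 550 bp tetherin coding sequence using BamHI and XhoI sites, both of which remain intact. The plasmid is maintained at high copy in E. coli under ampicillin selection. It also carries a neomycin resistance marker, so transfected mammalian cells can be selected with G418. No feature table accompanies the record, so elements such as the origins of replication and the polyadenylation signal are not explicitly listed, although the BGH reverse sequencing primer is consistent with the pcDNA3-type cassette.

The CMV promoter drives strong constitutive expression of the FLAG-tetherin fusion. The "4S" in the name refers to four serine substitutions, at amino acid positions 74, 84, 137 and 144, introduced by site-directed mutagenesis into the wild-type parent construct pFLAG-Tetherin. The record does not say which residues were replaced or what the substitutions do to the protein. The associated publication concerns the role of tetherin's coiled-coil ectodomain in plasma membrane microdomain localization and in restricting particle release. This suggests the mutant is used alongside the wild-type FLAG-tagged construct in transfection studies of how ectodomain structure affects tetherin's localization and antiviral restriction, with the FLAG tag allowing detection or immunoprecipitation.
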