>Addgene plasmid #41073 | pFLAG-4S Tetherin | addgene partial sequence | sequence record 55196 | BGH-rev 5'-TAGAAGGCACAGTCGAGG-3'
CTATAGAATAGGGCCCTCTAGATGCATGCTCGAGTCACTGCAGCAGAGCGCTGAGGCCCAGCAGCACAAT
CAGCAGCTGGGGCGCCGCAGCGGAGCTGGAGTCCTGGGAGCTGGGGTAGTACTTCTTGTCCGCGATTCTC
ACGCTGGAGACCTGGTTTTCTCTTCTGCTTCGCTCCACCTCTGCAGACGCGTCCTGAAGTTTATGGTTTA
ATGTAGTGATCTCTCCCTCAAGCTCCTCCACTTTCTTTTGTCCTTGGGCCTTCTCTGCATCCAGGGAAGC
CATTAGGGCCATCACAGTGTGGTTGCAGGTGGCGGCCTGGGCCTCGCTATCCTGAAAGCCCTTCTGGGCC
TCGGTGCTCTCTTGTTGCAGGAGATGGGTGACATTGCGACACTCCATCACTGCCCGAAGGCCGTCCCGGC
AGGCCTCGCTGTTGGCCTTGATGGTGAAGATAATCAAGGGCACCCCCAGAATCACGATGATCAGGAGCAC
CAGAATTCCTATCCCCAGCAGAAGCTTACAGCGCTTATCCCCGTCTTCCATGGGCACTCTGCAATAGTCA
TACGAAGTAGATGCCATGGATCCCTTGTCATCGTCATCCTTGTAATCCATGGTGATCCGAGCTCGGTACC
AAGCTTGGGTCTCCCTATAGTGAGTCGTATTAATTTCGATAAGCCAGTAAGCAGTGGGTTCTCTAGTTAG
CCAGAGAGCTCTGCTTATATAGACCTCCCACCGTACACGCCTACCGCCCATTTGCGTCAATGGGGCGGAG
TTGTTACGACATTTTGGAAAGTCCCGTTGATTTTGGTGCCAAAACAAACTCCCATTGACGTCAATGGG
